>Addgene plasmid #37727 | pUASp YFP Rab23 DN | addgene partial sequence | sequence record 55820 | EGFP-C 5'-CATGGTCCTGCTGGAGTTCGTG-3'
CGGACTCAGATCTCGAGCTCAAGCTTCGAATTCTGCAGTCGACGGTACCGCGGGCCCGGGATCATCAACA
AGTTTGTACAAAAAAGCAGGCTTAATGCGTCTAATCCAAACGGCAACCGGCGGTGCTGCTGCGTCCGTTC
TGCAGACCCACTCCCAGGCGCAGTACAACTACACCAGCATGCGTGAAGATGATATCGAGCTGGCCATTAA
AGTGGTCATTGTTGGAAATGGCGGCGTTGGCAAAAATTCAATGATCCAGCGCTATTGCAAAGGCATTTTC
ACGAAGGACTACAAGAAAACGATTGGAGTGGACTTCCTAGAGCGACAGATCGAGATCGACGGCGAGGATG
TGCGCATCATGCTGTGGGACACCGCCGGCCAGGAGGAGTTCGACTGCATCACAAAGGCGTACTACCGCGG
CGCCCAGGCTTCCGTCCTGGTCTTTTCGACGACGGATCGAGCATCCTTCGACGCGATCAAGGATTGGAAG
CGCAAGGTGGAGAACGAGTGCAACGAGATACCCACAGTGATTGTGCAGAACAAGATCGATCTTATCGAAC
AGGCGGTGGTTACGGCCGACGAGGTGGAGACGCTGGCCAAGCTCCTCAACTGCCGGCTCATCCGCACCTC
CGTCAAGGAGGACATTAACGTGGCGTCCGTGTTTCGCTACCTGGCCACCAAGTGCCATCAGCTAATGACC
CAGAGCTACGACCAGGTGGCCGGAAACCAGCAAAACTCCAGCCATCCGCCTTACAGCAGCAC
