[The description below was written by a language model from this plasmid's Addgene catalogue record.]
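Description:
pUASp YFP Rab23 DN is a Drosophila expression plasmid built on the pUASp backbone (about 9.9 kb without the insert), a vector designed for GAL4-responsive transgene expression in flies. It is propagated in E. coli under ampicillin selection; the copy number is listed as unknown. No feature table accompanies the record, so the bacterial origin, any fly transformation marker and any transposon ends are not itemised.

The payload is the Drosophila melanogaster Rab23 coding sequence (CG2108), introduced by Gateway recombination so that it is fused in frame behind a YFP tag supplied by the backbone, giving an N-terminally YFP-tagged protein. The insert carries the S51N substitution, annotated as dominant negative. Equivalent serine-to-asparagine changes in small GTPases generally favour the GDP-bound or nucleotide-free state and interfere with activation of the endogenous protein. The promoter is recorded as GAL4, meaning that transcription depends on upstream activating sequences bound by the yeast GAL4 activator. In the binary GAL4/UAS system, the transgene stays silent until flies carrying it are crossed to a driver line expressing GAL4 in a chosen tissue or stage. pUASp-type vectors are generally chosen because they allow expression in the female germline as well as in somatic tissues.

The construct belongs to a systematic collection of tagged Drosophila Rab proteins. It is suited to tissue-specific disruption of Rab23 function, while the YFP fluorescence lets the mutant protein's expression and subcellular localisation be followed.
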