Addgene plasmid #37727: pUASp YFP Rab23 DN
Depositing lab: Matthew Scott. Depositing organization: Stanford University. Publication: Thirty-one flavors of Drosophila rab proteins. Zhang J, Schulze KL, Hiesinger PR, Suyama K, Wang S, Fish M, Acar M, Hoskins RA, Bellen HJ, Scott MP. Genetics. 2007 Jun;176(2):1307-22. Epub 2007 Apr 3. 10.1534/genetics.106.066761 PubMed 17409086.
Backbone
  Vector backbone: pUASp
  Backbone size w/o insert (bp): 9939
  Vector type: Insect Expression ; Drosophila
Growth in bacteria
  Bacterial resistance: Ampicillin, 100 μg/mL
  Growth temperature: 37°C
  Growth strain: Top10
  Copy number: Unknown
Gene/Insert
  Gene/Insert name: Rab23
  Species: D. melanogaster (fly)
  Mutation: S51N (dominant negative)
  Entrez Gene: Rab23 (a.k.a. Dmel_CG2108, CG2108, DmRab23, Dmel\CG2108, Q9VNG6, rab23)
  Promoter: GAL4
  Tag / fusion protein: YFP (N terminal on backbone)
  Cloning method: Gateway Cloning
  Sequencing primers: 5′ EGFP-C; 3′ pUASp-3 (5'-AGGTTTAACCAGGGGATGCT-3')
Terms and licenses: Academic/Nonprofit Terms; Industry Terms: Not Available to Industry
How to cite: pUASp YFP Rab23 DN was a gift from Matthew Scott (Addgene plasmid # 37727 ; http://n2t.net/addgene:37727 ; RRID:Addgene_37727)
